Addgene plasmid #235684: pCDH-CMV-HA-CFP-SLMAP (isoform r)
Purpose: Express CFP tagged SLMAP gene in mammalian cells using the CMV promoter
Depositing lab: Duojia Pan. Depositing organization: University of Texas Southwestern Medical Center. Publication: Multiphase coalescence mediates Hippo pathway activation. Wang L, Choi K, Su T, Li B, Wu X, Zhang R, Driskill JH, Li H, Lei H, Guo P, Chen EH, Zheng Y, Pan D. Cell. 2022 Nov 10;185(23):4376-4393.e18. doi: 10.1016/j.cell.2022.09.036. Epub 2022 Oct 31. PubMed 36318920.
Backbone
  Vector backbone: pCDH-CMV-MCS-EF1-Puro
  Vector type: Mammalian Expression, Lentiviral
Growth in bacteria
  Bacterial resistance: Ampicillin, 100 μg/mL
  Growth temperature: 37°C
  Growth strain: NEB Stable
  Copy number: High Copy
Gene/Insert
  Gene/Insert name: SLMAP
  Species: H. sapiens (human)
  Entrez Gene: SLMAP (a.k.a. SLAP)
  Tag / fusion protein: HA-CFP (N terminal on insert)
  Cloning method: Gibson Cloning
Terms and licenses: Academic/Nonprofit Terms; Industry Terms: Not Available to Industry
How to cite: pCDH-CMV-HA-CFP-SLMAP (isoform r) was a gift from Duojia Pan (Addgene plasmid # 235684 ; http://n2t.net/addgene:235684 ; RRID:Addgene_235684)
