[The description below was written by a language model from this plasmid's Addgene catalogue record and pLannotate feature annotations shown in this document.]
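Description:
pCDH-CMV-HA-CFP-SLMAP (isoform r) is a 10.5 kb HIV-1-based lentiviral transfer plasmid built on the pCDH-CMV-MCS-EF1-Puro backbone, intended for expression of a fluorescently tagged human SLMAP protein in mammalian cells either by direct transfection or after packaging into lentiviral particles. In bacteria it is maintained through a high-copy ColE1/pUC-type origin and selected with ampicillin via the β-lactamase gene. The viral portion has a third-generation layout: an RSV promoter drives a chimeric, truncated 5' LTR, followed by the Ψ packaging signal with a short gag fragment, the Rev response element for Rev-dependent nuclear export of the genomic RNA, and the cPPT/CTS, which aids nuclear import of the reverse-transcribed genome. A WPRE upstream of the truncated 3' LTR enhances transcript stability and expression, and an SV40 polyadenylation signal and SV40 origin lie just outside the viral unit.

The payload consists of two expression units. The CMV immediate early enhancer/promoter drives the SLMAP coding sequence, inserted by Gibson cloning and fused at its N terminus to an HA epitope and a cyan fluorescent protein. The annotation identifies the fluorescent protein as mTurquoise2, while the short HA tag listed in the catalogue was not picked up as a separate feature. SLMAP is annotated as a fragment relative to the reference protein, which may simply reflect the specific isoform named in the construct. Downstream, an EF-1α core promoter combined with an HTLV-1 LTR segment drives puromycin N-acetyltransferase, allowing selection of stably transduced cells. The construct allows SLMAP to be followed by live imaging and detected through the HA epitope, and it was deposited with a study of Hippo pathway activation.
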