Features (pLannotate 1.2.2; 29 found; start..end, strand, type, name):
      6..232     +  promoter       RSV promoter: Rous sarcoma virus enhancer/promoter
    233..413     +  LTR            5' LTR (truncated): truncated 5' long terminal repeat (LTR) from HIV-1
    460..585     +  misc_feature   HIV-1 Ψ: packaging signal of human immunodeficiency virus type 1
    569..907     +  CDS            HIV-1 gag (fragment): gag protein from human immunodeficiency virus 1; gag
   1078..1311    +  misc_feature   RRE: The Rev response element (RRE) of HIV-1 allows for Rev-dependent mRNA export from the nucleus to the cytoplasm.
   1688..1788    +  CDS            Rev (fragment): human immunodeficiency virus 1 (HIV-1) Rev protein; rev; enhances nuclear export of unspliced and incompletely spliced viral mRNAs
   1807..1923    +  misc_feature   cPPT/CTS: central polypurine tract and central termination sequence of HIV-1
   1936..2012    +  enhancer       CMV enhancer (fragment): human cytomegalovirus immediate early enhancer
   2013..2216    +  promoter       CMV promoter: human cytomegalovirus (CMV) immediate early promoter
   2353..3066    +  CDS            mTurquoise2: mTurquoise2 is a basic (constitutively fluorescent) cyan fluorescent protein published in 2012, derived from Aequorea victoria. It is reported to be a rapidly-maturing monomer with very low acid sensitivity.
   3091..5367    +  CDS            SLMAP (fragment): SLMAP_HUMAN - Also known as KIAA1601, SLAP. Experimental evidence at protein level: Swiss-Prot protein existence level 1. May play a role during myoblast fusion. From Homo sapiens (Human).
   5493..5704    +  promoter       EF-1α core promoter: core promoter for human elongation factor EF-1α
   5717..5985    +  LTR            5' LTR (truncated): truncated 5' long terminal repeat (LTR) from human T-cell leukemia virus (HTLV) type 1
   6012..6611    +  CDS            PuroR: puromycin N-acetyltransferase; pac from Streptomyces alboniger; confers resistance to puromycin
   6618..7206    +  misc_feature   WPRE: woodchuck hepatitis virus posttranscriptional regulatory element
   7201..7308    +  CDS            nef (fragment): NEF_SIVS4 - Experimental evidence at protein level: Swiss-Prot protein existence level 1. Interferes with TCR signaling from the cell membrane. Interacts with CD247/TCRZ (TCR zeta chain) and exert potent down- regulation of cell surface TCR/CD3 complexes. From Simian immunodeficiency virus (isolate F236/smH4) (SIV-sm) (Simian immunodeficiency virus sooty mangabey monkey).
   7333..7513    +  LTR            5' LTR (truncated): truncated 5' long terminal repeat (LTR) from HIV-1
   7585..7706    +  polyA_signal   SV40 poly(A) signal: SV40 polyadenylation signal
   7746..7881    +  rep_origin     SV40 ori: SV40 origin of replication
   7938..7954    -  protein_bind   lac operator: The lac repressor binds to the lac operator to inhibit transcription in E. coli. This inhibition can be relieved by adding lactose or isopropyl-β-D-thiogalactopyranoside (IPTG). lac repressor encoded by lacI
   7962..7992    -  promoter       lac promoter: promoter for the E. coli lac operon
   8007..8028    -  protein_bind   CAP binding site: CAP binding activates transcription in the presence of cAMP. E. coli catabolite activator protein
   8041..8133    -  CDS            lacI (fragment): lac repressor; lacI; The lac repressor binds to the lac operator to inhibit transcription in E. coli. This inhibition can be relieved by adding lactose or isopropyl-β-D-thiogalactopyranoside (IPTG).
   8316..8904    -  rep_origin     ori: high-copy-number ColE1/pMB1/pBR322/pUC origin of replication
   9075..9935    -  CDS            AmpR: β-lactamase; bla; confers resistance to ampicillin, carbenicillin, and related antibiotics
   9936..10040   -  promoter       AmpR promoter: bla
  10135..10170   +  CDS            rop (fragment): Rop protein, which maintains plasmids at low copy number; rop
  10272..10371   +  misc_feature   bom (fragment): basis of mobility region from pBR322
  10377..10531   -  CDS            lacZα (fragment): LacZα fragment of β-galactosidase; lacZ fragment
>Addgene plasmid #235684 | pCDH-CMV-HA-CFP-SLMAP (isoform r) | addgene full sequence | sequence record 470307 | Addgene NGS Result
ACGCGTGTAGTCTTATGCAATACTCTTGTAGTCTTGCAACATGGTAACGATGAGTTAGCAACATGCCTTA
CAAGGAGAGAAAAAGCACCGTGCATGCCGATTGGTGGAAGTAAGGTGGTACGATCGTGCCTTATTAGGAA
GGCAACAGACGGGTCTGACATGGATTGGACGAACCACTGAATTGCCGCATTGCAGAGATATTGTATTTAA
GTGCCTAGCTCGATACATAAACGGGTCTCTCTGGTTAGACCAGATCTGAGCCTGGGAGCTCTCTGGCTAA
CTAGGGAACCCACTGCTTAAGCCTCAATAAAGCTTGCCTTGAGTGCTTCAAGTAGTGTGTGCCCGTCTGT
TGTGTGACTCTGGTAACTAGAGATCCCTCAGACCCTTTTAGTCAGTGTGGAAAATCTCTAGCAGTGGCGC
CCGAACAGGGACTTGAAAGCGAAAGGGAAACCAGAGGAGCTCTCTCGACGCAGGACTCGGCTTGCTGAAG
CGCGCACGGCAAGAGGCGAGGGGCGGCGACTGGTGAGTACGCCAAAAATTTTGACTAGCGGAGGCTAGAA
GGAGAGAGATGGGTGCGAGAGCGTCAGTATTAAGCGGGGGAGAATTAGATCGCGATGGGAAAAAATTCGG
TTAAGGCCAGGGGGAAAGAAAAAATATAAATTAAAACATATAGTATGGGCAAGCAGGGAGCTAGAACGAT
TCGCAGTTAATCCTGGCCTGTTAGAAACATCAGAAGGCTGTAGACAAATACTGGGACAGCTACAACCATC
CCTTCAGACAGGATCAGAAGAACTTAGATCATTATATAATACAGTAGCAACCCTCTATTGTGTGCATCAA
AGGATAGAGATAAAAGACACCAAGGAAGCTTTAGACAAGATAGAGGAAGAGCAAAACAAAAGTAAGACCA
CCGCACAGCAAGCGGCCACTGATCTTCAGACCTGGAGGAGGAGATATGAGGGACAATTGGAGAAGTGAAT
TATATAAATATAAAGTAGTAAAAATTGAACCATTAGGAGTAGCACCCACCAAGGCAAAGAGAAGAGTGGT
GCAGAGAGAAAAAAGAGCAGTGGGAATAGGAGCTTTGTTCCTTGGGTTCTTGGGAGCAGCAGGAAGCACT
ATGGGCGCAGCGTCAATGACGCTGACGGTACAGGCCAGACAATTATTGTCTGGTATAGTGCAGCAGCAGA
ACAATTTGCTGAGGGCTATTGAGGCGCAACAGCATCTGTTGCAACTCACAGTCTGGGGCATCAAGCAGCT
CCAGGCAAGAATCCTGGCTGTGGAAAGATACCTAAAGGATCAACAGCTCCTGGGGATTTGGGGTTGCTCT
GGAAAACTCATTTGCACCACTGCTGTGCCTTGGAATGCTAGTTGGAGTAATAAATCTCTGGAACAGATTT
GGAATCACACGACCTGGATGGAGTGGGACAGAGAAATTAACAATTACACAAGCTTAATACACTCCTTAAT
TGAAGAATCGCAAAACCAGCAAGAAAAGAATGAACAAGAATTATTGGAATTAGATAAATGGGCAAGTTTG
TGGAATTGGTTTAACATAACAAATTGGCTGTGGTATATAAAATTATTCATAATGATAGTAGGAGGCTTGG
TAGGTTTAAGAATAGTTTTTGCTGTACTTTCTATAGTGAATAGAGTTAGGCAGGGATATTCACCATTATC
GTTTCAGACCCACCTCCCAACCCCGAGGGGACCCGACAGGCCCGAAGGAATAGAAGAAGAAGGTGGAGAG
AGAGACAGAGACAGATCCATTCGATTAGTGAACGGATCTCGACGGTATCGGTTAACTTTTAAAAGAAAAG
GGGGGATTGGGGGGTACAGTGCAGGGGAAAGAATAGTAGACATAATAGCAACAGACATACAAACTAAAGA
ATTACAAAAACAAATTACAAAATTCAAAATTTTATCGATACTAGTATTATGCCCAGTACATGACCTTATG
GGACTTTCCTACTTGGCAGTACATCTACGTATTAGTCATCGCTATTACCATGGTGATGCGGTTTTGGCAG
TACATCAATGGGCGTGGATAGCGGTTTGACTCACGGGGATTTCCAAGTCTCCACCCCATTGACGTCAATG
GGAGTTTGTTTTGGCACCAAAATCAACGGGACTTTCCAAAATGTCGTAACAACTCCGCCCCATTGACGCA
AATGGGCGGTAGGCGTGTACGGTGGGAGGTTTATATAAGCAGAGCTCGTTTAGTGAACCGTCAGATCGCC
TGGAGACGCCATCCACGCTGTTTTGACCTCCATAGAAGATTCTAGAGCTAGCGAATTCATGTACCCGTAC
GATGTGCCGGATTACGCCGGCGGTGGGTCGGGTGGAGGCTCAGTGAGCAAGGGCGAGGAGCTGTTCACCG
GGGTGGTGCCCATCCTGGTCGAGCTGGACGGCGACGTAAACGGCCACAAGTTCAGCGTGTCCGGCGAGGG
CGAGGGCGATGCCACCTACGGCAAGCTGACCCTGAAGTTCATCTGCACCACCGGCAAGCTGCCCGTGCCC
TGGCCCACCCTCGTGACCACCCTGTCCTGGGGCGTGCAGTGCTTCGCCCGCTACCCCGACCACATGAAGC
AGCACGACTTCTTCAAGTCCGCCATGCCCGAAGGCTACGTCCAGGAGCGCACCATCTTCTTCAAGGACGA
CGGCAACTACAAGACCCGCGCCGAGGTGAAGTTCGAGGGCGACACCCTGGTGAACCGCATCGAGCTGAAG
GGCATCGACTTCAAGGAGGACGGCAACATCCTGGGGCACAAGCTGGAGTACAACTACTTTAGCGACAACG
TCTATATCACCGCCGACAAGCAGAAGAACGGCATCAAGGCCAACTTCAAGATCCGCCACAACATCGAGGA
CGGCGGCGTGCAGCTCGCCGACCACTACCAGCAGAACACCCCCATCGGCGACGGCCCCGTGCTGCTGCCC
GACAACCACTACCTGAGCACCCAGTCCAAGCTGAGCAAAGACCCCAACGAGAAGCGCGATCACATGGTCC
TGCTGGAGTTCGTGACCGCCGCCGGGATCACTCTCGGCATGGACGAGCTGTACAAGGGTGGAGGCTCGGG
GGGTGGCTCGCCGTCAGCCTTGGCCATCTTCACTTGCCGCCCGAACTCGCACCCGTTTCAGGAGCGTCAT
GTCTACCTGGACGAGCCCATCAAAATCGGCCGCTCAGTGGCCCGCTGTCGACCAGCGCAGAATAATGCCA
CTTTTGATTGCAAAGTGCTATCAAGGAACCACGCTCTCGTCTGGTTTGATCACAAGACGGGCAAGTTTTA
TCTTCAAGACACTAAAAGTAGTAATGGTACTTTTATAAATAGCCAGAGATTGAGTCGAGGCTCTGAAGAA
AGTCCACCATGTGAAATTCTTTCCGGTGACATTATCCAGTTTGGAGTAGACGTGACAGAGAATACACGGA
AAGTTACCCATGGGTGTATTGTTTCCACAATAAAACTTTTTCTACCAGATGGTATGGAAGCCCGGCTCCG
CTCAGATGTCATCCATGCACCATTACCAAGTCCTGTTGACAAAGTTGCTGCTAACACTCCAAGTATGTAC
TCTCAGGAACTATTCCAGCTTTCTCAGTATCTACAGGAGGCCTTACATCGGGAACAAATGTTGGAACAGA
AGTTAGCCACGCTTCAGCGGCTACTAGCCATCACCCAAGAGGCTTCAGATACCAGTTGGCAGGCTTTAAT
AGATGAAGATAGACTCTTATCACGGTTAGAAGTTATGGGAAACCAATTACAGGCATGCTCCAAAAATCAA
ACAGAAGATAGTTTACGAAAGGAACTTATAGCATTACAAGAGGATAAACATAACTATGAGACAACAGCCA
AAGAGTCCCTGAGGCGGGTTCTTCAGGAGAAAATTGAAGTGGTTAGAAAACTTTCAGAAGTTGAGCGAAG
TCTGAGTAATACTGAAGATGAATGTACCCATCTGAAAGAAATGAATGAAAGGACTCAGGAAGAATTAAGA
GAATTAGCCAACAAATATAATGGAGCAGTTAATGAGATTAAAGATTTATCTGATAAATTAAAGGTAGCAG
AGGGAAAACAAGAGGAAATCCAACAGAAGGGACAGGCTGAGAAAAAAGAATTACAACATAAAATAGATGA
AATGGAAGAAAAAGAACAGGAGCTCCAGGCAAAAATAGAAGCTTTGCAAGCTGATAATGATTTCACCAAT
GAAAGGCTAACAGCTTTACAAGAGAAGCTGATCGTCGAAGGGCATCTAACCAAAGCGGTAGAAGAAACAA
AGCTTTCAAAAGAAAATCAGACAAGAGCAAAAGAATCTGATTTTTCAGATACTCTGAGTCCAAGCAAGGA
AAAAAGCAGTGACGACACTACAGACGCCCAAATGGATGAGCAAGACCTAAATGAGCCTCTTGCCAAAGTG
TCCCTTTTAAAAGATGACTTGCAGGGTGCACAGTCAGAAATTGAGGCAAAGCAAGAAATACAGCATCTTC
GAAAGGAATTGATCGAAGCCCAGGAGCTAGCTAGAACAAGTAAACAAAAATGCTTTGAACTTCAAGCTCT
TTTGGAAGAAGAAAGAAAAGCCTATCGAAATCAAGTTGAGGAATCCACTAAACAAATACAGGTTCTTCAA
GCCCAATTGCAGAGGTTACACATCGATACTGAGAATCTCCGGGAGGAGAAGGACAGTGAAATCACAAGTA
CTAGAGATGAATTGCTTAGTGCCCGAGATGAAATTTTGCTCCTTCATCAAGCAGCAGCAAAGGTTGCCTC
TGAGCGGGACACTGACATTGCTTCTTTACAAGAAGAGCTTAAGAAGGTGAGAGCTGAGCTTGAGCGGTGG
CGGAAAGCAGCGTCTGAATATGAGAAAGAAATCACAAGTCTGCAAAACAGTTTTCAGCTTAGATGTCAAC
AGTGTGAGGACCAGCAGAGAGAAGAAGCAACAAGGTTGCAAGGTGAACTAGAGAAGTTGAGAAAGGAATG
GAATGCATTGGAAACCGAATGCCATTCTCTAAAAAGGGAAAATGTTTTGCTATCATCAGAACTGCAACGG
CAAGAAAAAGAATTGCACAATTCTCAGAAGCAGAGTTTAGAGCTTACCAGTGATCTCAGCATCCTTCAAA
TGTCTAGGAAAGAACTTGAGAATCAAGTGGGATCCTTGAAAGAACAGCATCTTCGGGATTCAGCTGATTT
AAAAACTCTTCTCAGTAAGGCAGAAAACCAAGCAAAGGATGTGCAGAAAGAGTATGAAAAGACACAGACT
GTACTCTCAGAACTGAAGTTGAAGTTTGAAATGACTGAGCAGGAAAAGCAGTCAATCACAGATGAGCTCA
AACAGTGTAAAAACAACCTGAAGCTGCTCCGAGAGAAAGGAAATAATCCTTCCATATTACAACCCGTCCC
AGCCGTATTCATCGGCCTATTCCTGGCTTTCCTGTTTTGGTGTTTCGGTCCATTGTGGTAGGCGGCCGCG
AAGGATCTGCGATCGCTCCGGTGCCCGTCAGTGGGCAGAGCGCACATCGCCCACAGTCCCCGAGAAGTTG
GGGGGAGGGGTCGGCAATTGAACGGGTGCCTAGAGAAGGTGGCGCGGGGTAAACTGGGAAAGTGATGTCG
TGTACTGGCTCCGCCTTTTTCCCGAGGGTGGGGGAGAACCGTATATAAGTGCAGTAGTCGCCGTGAACGT
TCTTTTTCGCAACGGGTTTGCCGCCAGAACACAGCTGAAGCTTCGAGGGGCTCGCATCTCTCCTTCACGC
GCCCGCCGCCCTACCTGAGGCCGCCATCCACGCCGGTTGAGTCGCGTTCTGCCGCCTCCCGCCTGTGGTG
CCTCCTGAACTGCGTCCGCCGTCTAGGTAAGTTTAAAGCTCAGGTCGAGACCGGGCCTTTGTCCGGCGCT
CCCTTGGAGCCTACCTAGACTCAGCCGGCTCTCCACGCTTTGCCTGACCCTGCTTGCTCAACTCTACGTC
TTTGTTTCGTTTTCTGTTCTGCGCCGTTACAGATCCAAGCTGTGACCGGCGCCTACGCTAGATGACCGAG
TACAAGCCCACGGTGCGCCTCGCCACCCGCGACGACGTCCCCAGGGCCGTACGCACCCTCGCCGCCGCGT
TCGCCGACTACCCCGCCACGCGCCACACCGTCGATCCGGACCGCCACATCGAGCGGGTCACCGAGCTGCA
AGAACTCTTCCTCACGCGCGTCGGGCTCGACATCGGCAAGGTGTGGGTCGCGGACGACGGCGCCGCGGTG
GCGGTCTGGACCACGCCGGAGAGCGTCGAAGCGGGGGCGGTGTTCGCCGAGATCGGCCCGCGCATGGCCG
AGTTGAGCGGTTCCCGGCTGGCCGCGCAGCAACAGATGGAAGGCCTCCTGGCGCCGCACCGGCCCAAGGA
GCCCGCGTGGTTCCTGGCCACCGTCGGCGTCTCGCCCGACCACCAGGGCAAGGGTCTGGGCAGCGCCGTC
GTGCTCCCCGGAGTGGAGGCGGCCGAGCGCGCCGGGGTGCCCGCCTTCCTGGAGACCTCCGCGCCCCGCA
ACCTCCCCTTCTACGAGCGGCTCGGCTTCACCGTCACCGCCGACGTCGAGGTGCCCGAAGGACCGCGCAC
CTGGTGCATGACCCGCAAGCCCGGTGCCTGAGTCGACAATCAACCTCTGGATTACAAAATTTGTGAAAGA
TTGACTGGTATTCTTAACTATGTTGCTCCTTTTACGCTATGTGGATACGCTGCTTTAATGCCTTTGTATC
ATGCTATTGCTTCCCGTATGGCTTTCATTTTCTCCTCCTTGTATAAATCCTGGTTGCTGTCTCTTTATGA
GGAGTTGTGGCCCGTTGTCAGGCAACGTGGCGTGGTGTGCACTGTGTTTGCTGACGCAACCCCCACTGGT
TGGGGCATTGCCACCACCTGTCAGCTCCTTTCCGGGACTTTCGCTTTCCCCCTCCCTATTGCCACGGCGG
AACTCATCGCCGCCTGCCTTGCCCGCTGCTGGACAGGGGCTCGGCTGTTGGGCACTGACAATTCCGTGGT
GTTGTCGGGGAAATCATCGTCCTTTCCTTGGCTGCTCGCCTGTGTTGCCACCTGGATTCTGCGCGGGACG
TCCTTCTGCTACGTCCCTTCGGCCCTCAATCCAGCGGACCTTCCTTCCCGCGGCCTGCTGCCGGCTCTGC
GGCCTCTTCCGCGTCTTCGCCTTCGCCCTCAGACGAGTCGGATCTCCCTTTGGGCCGCCTCCCCGCCTGG
TACCTTTAAGACCAATGACTTACAAGGCAGCTGTAGATCTTAGCCACTTTTTAAAAGAAAAGGGGGGACT
GGAAGGGCTAATTCACTCCCAACGAAGATAAGATCTGCTTTTTGCTTGTACTGGGTCTCTCTGGTTAGAC
CAGATCTGAGCCTGGGAGCTCTCTGGCTAACTAGGGAACCCACTGCTTAAGCCTCAATAAAGCTTGCCTT
GAGTGCTTCAAGTAGTGTGTGCCCGTCTGTTGTGTGACTCTGGTAACTAGAGATCCCTCAGACCCTTTTA
GTCAGTGTGGAAAATCTCTAGCAGTAGTAGTTCATGTCATCTTATTATTCAGTATTTATAACTTGCAAAG
AAATGAATATCAGAGAGTGAGAGGAACTTGTTTATTGCAGCTTATAATGGTTACAAATAAAGCAATAGCA
TCACAAATTTCACAAATAAAGCATTTTTTTCACTGCATTCTAGTTGTGGTTTGTCCAAACTCATCAATGT
ATCTTATCATGTCTGGCTCTAGCTATCCCGCCCCTAACTCCGCCCATCCCGCCCCTAACTCCGCCCAGTT
CCGCCCATTCTCCGCCCCATGGCTGACTAATTTTTTTTATTTATGCAGAGGCCGAGGCCGCCTCGGCCTC
TGAGCTATTCCAGAAGTAGTGAGGAGGCTTTTTTGGAGGCCTAGACTTTTGCAGAGACCAAATTCGTAAT
CATGTCATAGCTGTTTCCTGTGTGAAATTGTTATCCGCTCACAATTCCACACAACATACGAGCCGGAAGC
ATAAAGTGTAAAGCCTGGGGTGCCTAATGAGTGAGCTAACTCACATTAATTGCGTTGCGCTCACTGCCCG
CTTTCCAGTCGGGAAACCTGTCGTGCCAGCTGCATTAATGAATCGGCCAACGCGCGGGGAGAGGCGGTTT
GCGTATTGGGCGCTCTTCCGCTTCCTCGCTCACTGACTCGCTGCGCTCGGTCGTTCGGCTGCGGCGAGCG
GTATCAGCTCACTCAAAGGCGGTAATACGGTTATCCACAGAATCAGGGGATAACGCAGGAAAGAACATGT
GAGCAAAAGGCCAGCAAAAGGCCAGGAACCGTAAAAAGGCCGCGTTGCTGGCGTTTTTCCATAGGCTCCG
CCCCCCTGACGAGCATCACAAAAATCGACGCTCAAGTCAGAGGTGGCGAAACCCGACAGGACTATAAAGA
TACCAGGCGTTTCCCCCTGGAAGCTCCCTCGTGCGCTCTCCTGTTCCGACCCTGCCGCTTACCGGATACC
TGTCCGCCTTTCTCCCTTCGGGAAGCGTGGCGCTTTCTCATAGCTCACGCTGTAGGTATCTCAGTTCGGT
GTAGGTCGTTCGCTCCAAGCTGGGCTGTGTGCACGAACCCCCCGTTCAGCCCGACCGCTGCGCCTTATCC
GGTAACTATCGTCTTGAGTCCAACCCGGTAAGACACGACTTATCGCCACTGGCAGCAGCCACTGGTAACA
GGATTAGCAGAGCGAGGTATGTAGGCGGTGCTACAGAGTTCTTGAAGTGGTGGCCTAACTACGGCTACAC
TAGAAGAACAGTATTTGGTATCTGCGCTCTGCTGAAGCCAGTTACCTTCGGAAAAAGAGTTGGTAGCTCT
TGATCCGGCAAACAAACCACCGCTGGTAGCGGTGGTTTTTTTGTTTGCAAGCAGCAGATTACGCGCAGAA
AAAAAGGATCTCAAGAAGATCCTTTGATCTTTTCTACGGGGTCTGACGCTCAGTGGAACGAAAACTCACG
TTAAGGGATTTTGGTCATGAGATTATCAAAAAGGATCTTCACCTAGATCCTTTTAAATTAAAAATGAAGT
TTTAAATCAATCTAAAGTATATATGAGTAAACTTGGTCTGACAGTTACCAATGCTTAATCAGTGAGGCAC
CTATCTCAGCGATCTGTCTATTTCGTTCATCCATAGTTGCCTGACTCCCCGTCGTGTAGATAACTACGAT
ACGGGAGGGCTTACCATCTGGCCCCAGTGCTGCAATGATACCGCGAGACCCACGCTCACCGGCTCCAGAT
TTATCAGCAATAAACCAGCCAGCCGGAAGGGCCGAGCGCAGAAGTGGTCCTGCAACTTTATCCGCCTCCA
TCCAGTCTATTAATTGTTGCCGGGAAGCTAGAGTAAGTAGTTCGCCAGTTAATAGTTTGCGCAACGTTGT
TGCCATTGCTACAGGCATCGTGGTGTCACGCTCGTCGTTTGGTATGGCTTCATTCAGCTCCGGTTCCCAA
CGATCAAGGCGAGTTACATGATCCCCCATGTTGTGCAAAAAAGCGGTTAGCTCCTTCGGTCCTCCGATCG
TTGTCAGAAGTAAGTTGGCCGCAGTGTTATCACTCATGGTTATGGCAGCACTGCATAATTCTCTTACTGT
CATGCCATCCGTAAGATGCTTTTCTGTGACTGGTGAGTACTCAACCAAGTCATTCTGAGAATAGTGTATG
CGGCGACCGAGTTGCTCTTGCCCGGCGTCAATACGGGATAATACCGCGCCACATAGCAGAACTTTAAAAG
TGCTCATCATTGGAAAACGTTCTTCGGGGCGAAAACTCTCAAGGATCTTACCGCTGTTGAGATCCAGTTC
GATGTAACCCACTCGTGCACCCAACTGATCTTCAGCATCTTTTACTTTCACCAGCGTTTCTGGGTGAGCA
AAAACAGGAAGGCAAAATGCCGCAAAAAAGGGAATAAGGGCGACACGGAAATGTTGAATACTCATACTCT
TCCTTTTTCAATATTATTGAAGCATTTATCAGGGTTATTGTCTCATGAGCGGATACATATTTGAATGTAT
TTAGAAAAATAAACAAATAGGGGTTCCGCGCACATTTCCCCGAAAAGTGCCACCTGACGTCTAAGAAACC
ATTATTATCATGACATTAACCTATAAAAATAGGCGTATCACGAGGCCCTTTCGTCTCGCGCGTTTCGGTG
ATGACGGTGAAAACCTCTGACACATGCAGCTCCCGGAGACGGTCACAGCTTGTCTGTAAGCGGATGCCGG
GAGCAGACAAGCCCGTCAGGGCGCGTCAGCGGGTGTTGGCGGGTGTCGGGGCTGGCTTAACTATGCGGCA
TCAGAGCAGATTGTACTGAGAGTGCACCATATGCGGTGTGAAATACCGCACAGATGCGTAAGGAGAAAAT
ACCGCATCAGGCGCCATTCGCCATTCAGGCTGCGCAACTGTTGGGAAGGGCGATCGGTGCGGGCCTCTTC
GCTATTACGCCAGCTGGCGAAAGGGGGATGTGCTGCAAGGCGATTAAGTTGGGTAACGCCAGGGTTTTCC
CAGTCACGACGTTGTAAAACGACGGCCAGTGCCAAGCTG
